Addgene plasmid #227665: pCIFR-6
Purpose: Integration of msfGFP (or your Module Of Interest) in a random fashion via Tn5 insertion. The antibiotic cassette (Gm) used for selecting for the integration can be removed in a later stage with pFNC.
Depositing lab: Pablo Ivan Nikel. Depositing organization: Danmarks Tekniske Universitet. Publication: CIFR (Clone-Integrate-Flip-out-Repeat): A toolset for iterative genome and pathway engineering of Gram-negative bacteria. Federici F, Luppino F, Aguilar-Vilar C, Mazaraki ME, Petersen LB, Ahonen L, Nikel PI. Metab Eng. 2025 Jan 6;88:180-195. doi: 10.1016/j.ymben.2025.01.001. PubMed 39778677.
Backbone
  Vector backbone: pBAMD1-6
  Backbone size w/o insert (bp): 4546
  Total vector size (bp): 5488
  Modifications to backbone: Added msfGFP in the MCS, added attP/attB sites flanking the antibiotic resistance of the transposon module
  Vector type: Bacterial Expression
Growth in bacteria
  Bacterial resistance: Gentamicin, 10 μg/mL
  Growth temperature: 37°C
  Growth strain: Pir1
  Copy number: Unknown
Gene/Insert
  Gene/Insert name: msfGFP (alt name: monomeric superfolder GFP)
  Species: Synthetic
  Insert size (bp): 717
  Promoter: p14G-BCD2
  Cloning method: Other
  Sequencing primers: 5′ cttatacacatctttgtgtctcaggc
Terms and licenses: Academic/Nonprofit Terms; Industry Terms: Not Available to Industry
How to cite: pCIFR-6 was a gift from Pablo Ivan Nikel (Addgene plasmid # 227665 ; http://n2t.net/addgene:227665 ; RRID:Addgene_227665)
