[The description below was written by a language model from this plasmid's Addgene catalogue record and pLannotate feature annotations shown in this document.]
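Description:
pCIFR-6 is a mini-Tn5 suicide delivery plasmid derived from pBAMD1-6 and belongs to the CIFR (Clone-Integrate-Flip-out-Repeat) toolset for iterative genome engineering of Gram-negative bacteria. At 5,488 bp, it replicates from the R6K γ origin, which depends on the pi initiator protein, so it is maintained only in pir-carrying E. coli hosts such as Pir1 and cannot persist in ordinary recipient strains. An incP oriT allows it to be mobilised by conjugation. The catalogue lists gentamicin as the selection. The feature table also shows a bla beta-lactamase gene with its own promoter on the backbone, outside the transposon.

The transposable module lies between two hyperactive Tn5 mosaic ends. It contains monomeric superfolder GFP cloned into the multiple cloning site and, according to the record, expressed from the p14G-BCD2 promoter/translational coupler, an element the automated annotation did not detect. Next to it is a gentamicin acetyltransferase gene (aacC1) driven by the class 1 integron Pc promoter. The Tn5 transposase gene sits outside the mosaic ends, so it acts on the module but is lost with the non-replicating backbone, leaving a stable, randomly placed insertion. rrnB T1, lambda t0 and fd terminators are located in the backbone outside the mosaic ends.

According to the catalogue entry, attP/attB sites were added on either side of the resistance cassette, although they are not annotated in the feature table. They allow the gentamicin marker to be excised later using the companion plasmid pFNC, so the same marker can be reused in further rounds of integration. msfGFP serves as a reporter payload that can be replaced with another module of interest.
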