Features (pLannotate 1.2.2; 15 found; start..end, strand, type, name):
    210..249     +  terminator     fd terminator: central terminator from bacteriophage fd (Otsuka and Kunisawa, 1982)
    397..505     +  oriT           oriT: incP origin of transfer
    516..904     +  rep_origin     R6K γ ori: γ replication origin from E. coli plasmid R6K; requires the R6K initiator protein pi for replication
    935..1021    -  terminator     rrnB T1 terminator: Escherichia coli rrnB; transcription terminator T1 from the E. coli rrnB gene
   1036..1054    +  misc_feature   Tn5 ME: hyperactive mosaic end for Tn5 transposase recognition (Reznikoff et al., 2004)
   1088..1114    +  misc_feature   MCS (fragment): pUC18/19 multiple cloning site
   1241..1954    +  CDS            Superfolder GFP: Superfolder GFP is a basic (constitutively fluorescent) green fluorescent protein published in 2005, derived from Aequorea victoria. It is reported to be a very rapidly-maturing weak dimer.
   1958..1987    +  misc_feature   MCS (fragment): pUC18/19 multiple cloning site
   2086..2114    +  promoter       Pc promoter: intI1 (promoter lies within the coding sequence); class 1 integron promoter
   2303..2836    +  CDS            GmR: gentamycin acetyltransferase; aacC1; confers resistance to gentamycin
   3030..3048    -  misc_feature   Tn5 ME: hyperactive mosaic end for Tn5 transposase recognition (Reznikoff et al., 2004)
   3059..3153    +  terminator     lambda t0 terminator: transcription terminator from phage lambda
   3258..4685    +  CDS            Tn5 transposase: transposase from the bacterial Tn5 transposon (Reznikoff, 1993)
   4742..4833    +  promoter       AmpR promoter: bla
   4834..203     +  CDS            bla (across the origin): BLAT_ECOLX - Experimental evidence at protein level: Swiss-Prot protein existence level 1. TEM-type are the most prevalent beta-lactamases in enterobacteria; they hydrolyze the beta-lactam bond in susceptible beta-lactam antibiotics, thus conferring resistance to penicillins and cephalosporins. TEM-3 and TEM-4 are capable of hydrolyzing cefotaxime and ceftazidime. TEM-5 is capable of hydrolyzing ceftazidime. TEM-6 is capable of hydrolyzing ceftazidime and aztreonam. TEM-8/CAZ-2, TEM- 16/CAZ-7 and TEM-24/CAZ-6 are markedly active against ceftazidime. IRT- 4 shows resistance to beta-lactamase in
>Addgene plasmid #227665 | pCIFR-6 | addgene full sequence | sequence record 458898 | Addgene NGS Result
TGCGTAGCGCGCTGCCGGCTGGCTGGTTTATTGCGGATAAAAGCGGTGCGGGCGAACGTGGCAGCCGTGG
CATTATTGCGGCGCTGGGCCCGGATGGTAAACCGAGCCGTATTGTGGTGATTTATACCACCGGCAGCCAG
GCGACGATGGATGAACGTAACCGTCAGATTGCGGAAATTGGCGCGAGCCTGATTAAACATTGGTAAACCG
ATACAATTAAAGGCTCCTTTTGGAGCCTTTTTTTTTGGACACGCGTTTGTCCTTTTCCGCTGCATAACCC
TGCTTCGGGGTCATTATAGCGATTTTTTCGGTATATCCATCCTTTTTCGCACGATATACAGGATTTTGCC
AAAGGGTTCGTGTAGACTTTCCTTGGTGTATCCAACGGCGTCAGCCGGGCAGGATAGGTGAAGTAGGCCC
ACCCGCGAGCGGGTGTTCCTTCTTCACTGTCCCTTATTCGCACCTGGCGGTGCTCAACGGGAATCCTGCT
CTGCGAGGCTGGCCGTAGGCCGGCCGATCTGAAGATCAGCAGTTCAACCTGTTGATAGTACGTACTAAGC
TCTCATGTTTCACGTACTAAGCTCTCATGTTTAACGTACTAAGCTCTCATGTTTAACGAACTAAACCCTC
ATGGCTAACGTACTAAGCTCTCATGGCTAACGTACTAAGCTCTCATGTTTCACGTACTAAGCTCTCATGT
TTGAACAATAAAATTAATATAAATCAGCAACTTAAATAGCCTCTAAGGTTTTAAGTTTTATAAGAAAAAA
AAGAATATATAAGGCTTTTAAAGCCTTTAAGGTTTAACGGTTGTGGACAACAAGCCAGGGATGTAACGCA
CTGAGAAGCCCTTAGAGCCTCTCAAAGCAATTTTGAGTGACACAGGAACACTTAACGGCTGACATGGGGC
GCGCCCAGCTGTCTAGGGCGGCGGATTTGTCCTACTCAGGAGAGCGTTCACCGACAAACAACAGATAAAA
CGAAAGGCCCAGTCTTTCGACTGAGCCTTTCGTTTTATTTGATGCCTTTAATTAACTGTCTCTTATACAC
ATCTTTGTGTCTCAGGCCGCCTAGGCCGCGGCCGCGCGAATTCGAGCTCGGTACCCGGGGATCCGCCCAT
TGACAAGGCTCTCGCGGCCAGGTATAATTGCACGAGGGCCCAAGTTCACTTAAAAAGGAGATCAACAATG
AAAGCAATTTTCGTACTGAAACATCTTAATCATGCTAAGGAGGTTTTCTAATGCGTAAAGGTGAAGAACT
GTTCACCGGTGTTGTTCCGATCCTGGTTGAACTGGATGGTGATGTTAACGGCCACAAATTCTCTGTTCGT
GGTGAAGGTGAAGGTGATGCAACCAACGGTAAACTGACCCTGAAATTCATCTGCACTACCGGTAAACTGC
CGGTTCCATGGCCGACTCTGGTGACTACCCTGACCTATGGTGTTCAGTGTTTTTCTCGTTACCCGGATCA
CATGAAGCAGCATGATTTCTTCAAATCTGCAATGCCGGAAGGTTATGTACAGGAGCGCACCATTTCTTTC
AAAGACGATGGCACCTACAAAACCCGTGCAGAGGTTAAATTTGAAGGTGATACTCTGGTGAACCGTATTG
AACTGAAAGGCATTGATTTCAAAGAGGACGGCAACATCCTGGGCCACAAACTGGAATATAACTTCAACTC
CCATAACGTTTACATCACCGCAGACAAACAGAAGAACGGTATCAAAGCTAACTTCAAAATTCGCCATAAC
GTTGAAGACGGTAGCGTACAGCTGGCGGACCACTACCAGCAGAACACTCCGATCGGTGATGGTCCGGTTC
TGCTGCCGGATAACCACTACCTGTCCACCCAGTCTAAACTGTCCAAAGACCCGAACGAAAAGCGCGACCA
CATGGTGCTGCTGGAGTTCGTTACTGCCGCAGGTATCACGCACGGCATGGATGAACTCTACAAATAATCT
AGAGTCGACCTGCAGGCATGCAAGCTTGCGGCCGCCAAAGCCCGCCGAAAGGCGGGCTTTTCTGTGTGGT
TTGTCTGGTCAACCACCGCGGTCTCAGTGGTGTACGGTACAAACCCAATTTAAATTTGACATAAGCCTGT
TCGGTTCGTAAACTGTAATGCAAGTAGCGTATGCGCTCACGCAACTGGTCCAGAACCTTGACCGAACGCA
GCGGTGGTAACGGCGCAGTGGCGGTTTTCATGGCTTGTTATGACTGTTTTTTTGTACAGCCTATGCCTCG
GGCATCCAAGCAGCAAGCGCGTTACGCCGTGGGTCGATGTTTGATGTTATGGAGCAGCAACGATGTTACG
CAGCAGCAACGATGTTACGCAGCAGGGCAGTCGCCCTAAAACAAAGTTAGGTGGCTCAAGTATGGGCATC
ATTCGCACATGTAGGCTCGGCCCTGACCAAGTCAAATCCATGCGGGCTGCTCTTGATCTTTTCGGTCGTG
AGTTCGGAGACGTAGCCACCTACTCCCAACATCAGCCGGACTCCGATTACCTCGGGAACTTGCTCCGTAG
TAAGACATTCATCGCGCTTGCTGCCTTCGACCAAGAAGCGGTTGTTGGCGCTCTCGCGGCTTACGTTCTG
CCCAAGTTTGAGCAGCCGCGTAGTGAGATCTATATCTATGATCTCGCAGTCTCCGGAGAGCACCGGAGGC
AGGGCATTGCCACCGCGCTCATCAATCTCCTCAAGCATGAGGCCAACGCGCTTGGTGCTTATGTGATCTA
CGTGCAAGCAGATTACGGTGACGATCCCGCAGTGGCTCTCTATACAAAGTTGGGCATACGGGAAGAAGTG
ATGCACTTTGATATCGACCCAAGTACCGCCACCTAACAATTCGTTCAAGCCGAGATCGGCTTCCCGGCCG
CGGAGTTGTTCGGTAAATTGGACAATTGTCTAATTAATTGCGGACCCTAGAGGTCCCCTTTTTTATTTTA
AAAATTTTTTCACAAAACGGTTTACAAGCATAAAATCTCTGAGGCCGGCTTGTCGACGACGGCGGTCTCC
GTCGTCAGGATCATCCGGGAGATGTGTATAAGAGACAGACTAGTCTTGGACTCCTGTTGATAGATCCAGT
AATGACCTCAGAACTCCATCTGGATTTGTTCAGAACGCTCGGTTGCCGCCGGGCGTTTTTTATTGGTGAG
AATCCAGGGGTCCCCTGGTTTAAACTACACAAGTAGCGTCCTGAACGGAACCTTTCCCGTTTTCCAGAAT
CTGATGTTCCATGTGACCTCCTAACATGGTAACGTTCATGATTACCAGTGCACTGCATCGTGCGGCGGAT
TGGGCGAAAAGCGTGTTTTCTAGTGCTGCGCTGGGTGATCCGCGTCGTACCGCGCGTCTGGTGAATGTTG
CGGCGCAACTGGCCAAATATAGCGGCAAAAGCATTACCATTAGCAGCGAAGGCAGCAAAGCCATGCAGGA
AGGCGCGTATCGTTTTATTCGTAATCCGAACGTGAGCGCGGAAGCGATTCGTAAAGCGGGTGCCATGCAG
ACCGTGAAACTGGCCCAGGAATTTCCGGAACTGCTGGCAATTGAAGATACCACCTCTCTGAGCTATCGTC
ATCAGGTGGCGGAAGAACTGGGCAAACTGGGTAGCATTCAGGATAAAAGCCGTGGTTGGTGGGTGCATAG
CGTGCTGCTGCTGGAAGCGACCACCTTTCGTACCGTGGGCCTGCTGCATCAAGAATGGTGGATGCGTCCG
GATGATCCGGCGGATGCGGATGAAAAAGAAAGCGGCAAATGGCTGGCCGCTGCTGCAACTTCGCGTCTGA
GAATGGGCAGCATGATGAGCAACGTGATTGCGGTGTGCGATCGTGAAGCGGATATTCATGCGTATCTGCA
AGATAAACTGGCCCATAACGAACGTTTTGTGGTGCGTAGCAAACATCCGCGTAAAGATGTGGAAAGCGGC
CTGTATCTGTATGATCACCTGAAAAACCAGCCGGAACTGGGCGGCTATCAGATTAGCATTCCGCAGAAAG
GCGTGGTGGATAAACGTGGCAAACGTAAAAACCGTCCGGCGCGTAAAGCGAGCCTGAGCCTGCGTAGCGG
CCGTATTACCCTGAAACAGGGCAACATTACCCTGAACGCGGTGCTGGCCGAAGAAATTAATCCGCCGAAA
GGCGAAACCCCGCTGAAATGGCTGCTGCTGACCAGCGAGCCGGTGGAAAGTCTGGCCCAAGCGCTGCGTG
TGATTGATATTTATACCCATCGTTGGCGCATTGAAGAATTTCACAAAGCGTGGAAAACGGGTGCGGGTGC
GGAACGTCAGCGTATGGAAGAACCGGATAACCTGGAACGTATGGTGAGCATTCTGAGCTTTGTGGCGGTG
CGTCTGCTGCAACTGCGTGAATCTTTTACTCCGCCGCAAGCACTGCGTGCGCAGGGCCTGCTGAAAGAAG
CGGAACACGTTGAAAGCCAGAGCGCGGAAACCGTGCTGACCCCGGATGAATGCCAACTGCTGGGCTATCT
GGATAAAGGCAAACGCAAACGCAAAGAAAAAGCGGGCAGCCTGCAATGGGCGTATATGGCGATTGCGCGT
CTGGGCGGCTTTATGGATAGCAAACGTACCGGCATTGCGAGCTGGGGTGCGCTGTGGGAAGGTTGGGAAG
CGCTGCAAAGCAAACTGGATGGCTTTCTGGCCGCGAAAGACCTGATGGCGCAGGGCATTAAAATCTAATC
GGCGATCGCTAGTAGCCCGCCTAATGAGCGGGCTTTTTTTTAATTCCCCTATTTGTTTATTTTTCTAAAT
ACATTCAAATATGTATCCGCTCATGAGACAATAACCCTGATAAATGCTTCAATAATATTGAAAAAGGAAG
AGTATGAGCATTCAGCATTTTCGTGTGGCGCTGATTCCGTTTTTTGCGGCGTTTTGCCTGCCGGTGTTTG
CGCATCCGGAAACCCTGGTGAAAGTGAAAGATGCGGAAGATCAACTGGGTGCGCGCGTGGGCTATATTGA
ACTGGATCTGAACAGCGGCAAAATTCTGGAATCTTTTCGTCCGGAAGAACGTTTTCCGATGATGAGCACC
TTTAAAGTGCTGCTGTGCGGTGCGGTTCTGAGCCGTGTGGATGCGGGCCAGGAACAACTGGGCCGTCGTA
TTCATTATAGCCAGAACGATCTGGTGGAATATAGCCCGGTGACCGAAAAACATCTGACCGATGGCATGAC
CGTGCGTGAACTGTGCAGCGCGGCGATTACCATGAGCGATAACACCGCGGCGAACCTGCTGCTGACGACC
ATTGGCGGTCCGAAAGAACTGACCGCGTTTCTGCATAACATGGGCGATCATGTGACCCGTCTGGATCGTT
GGGAACCGGAACTGAACGAAGCGATTCCGAACGATGAACGTGATACCACCATGCCGGCAGCAATGGCGAC
CACCCTGCGTAAACTGCTGACGGGTGAGCTGCTGACCCTGGCAAGCCGCCAGCAACTGATTGATTGGATG
GAAGCGGATAAAGTGGCGGGTCCGCTGC
